>Addgene plasmid #80410 | RTB300 | depositor full sequence | sequence record 151390 | RTB300 sequence 7182 bps
GGTACATATCGAATTCGAGCTCGCCCGGGGATCATATGGTGCACTCTCAGTACAATCTGCTCTGATGCCG
CATAGTTAAGCCAGTATCTGCTCCCTGCTTGTGTGTTGGAGGTCGCTGAGTAGTGCGCGAGCAAAATTTA
AGCTACAACAAGGCAAGGCTTGACCGACAATTGCATGAAGAATCTGCTTAGGGTTAGGCGTTTTGCGCTG
CTTCGCGATGTACGGGCCAGATATACGCGTATCTGAGGGGACTAGGGTGTGTTTAGGCGAAAAGCGGGGC
TTCGGTTGTACGCGGTTAGGAGTCCCCTCAGGATATAGTAGTTTCGCTTTTGCATAGGGAGGGGGAAATG
TAGTCTTATGCAATACTCTTGTAGTCTTGCAACATGGTAACGATGAGTTAGCAACATGCCTTACAAGGAG
AGAAAAAGCACCGTGCATGCCGATTGGTGGAAGTAAGGTGGTACGATCGTGCCTTATTAGGAAGGCAACA
GACGGGTCTGACATGGATTGGACGAACCACTGAATTCCGCATTGCAGAGATATTGTATTTAAGTGCCTAG
CTCGATACAATAAACGCCATTTGACCATTCACCACATTGGTGTGCACCTCCAAGCTCCGGACTCGGGTGA
GCCCTTATGCATGTCTCTTACTGACCAGCTTGCTCTTACCGGGGTTGCAGGGAGGCAGATTTGCTCACCT
GAATGTTGGGGAGGTAAATGCTTGGAGAGATGGGGGTGCTGATAAATCCATCTCTGTCCTATGCCGGTCA
GAGGGTCTGTGCATCGGGAGCTCTCCCTCTTCCTTTCCCAGCTGCCTTCTTTGCCTTTGGTTTCATCCTC
ACTTGGTTTTATGCTCTGCCTTCGTCTCCCTAACTCCTCCCTAGTAGGAAAAAGCATCCTCCGCTGTGGC
ACCTTGCAATTCTCCCCATCTGCACCCCTCCCTCTGCCTGCTGCGTGCAGCCCCTTCCTCCCCAGGTTGC
CCCTCAGCACCTGAGTTTCCGTAACTCAAGGACTGGAGCCCCTGTTACTGACCATACCCCGCTATGGGGC
TGATCTGGCATTGCTCCCCCACGCCTTTTGCGCTTTCAGTGAGGGTGCACGGATATGGGAACGCCAGCAA
AAATAGCTCCTGCTCCTCATCCACCTGTGGTGGCTTTTGCCTCGCGTCGCCCCAACCTCCCTGAGTCACG
GGGCCTGGCTGCGTCTGAGGAGACAGCTGCAGCTCCTTGTGCAGCTCCCCAGCCATTTTTAGAAGCACTT
TCCCCACCCCCCTCCCCCCCCCTCTTCCCAGCAATGTGTTGTGCCCGCACATTTTCCAGGATAAGGTTTC
CTCGGGGAGCTTGGCCCTGCAGCCTTTACCTCCTCCTCAGGCAACGACCCCGTTAACATTTTGCCTCCCA
GGTCTGCAGATTGCTGTCTATTAGGGGGGTTCACTTCTCTATAAGGGAATGCCTTCATTTGGGCTCGGCC
GGTGCTCCTGCTGGACCCATTGGTGGCTATGAGCAGGAAACACTGCTCTAATAAGTAAAGCTGCATTTAT
GGGGAGGAATTGGCATTGAAAGGTACGTACCTTTCCCTGAGAAATCTCTCCATGCCTTTGCCAACTTAGC
AATAGCCTTCAGCACTATGCTTCACTGTCTGTGCTGAGCTTTCTCCCCTGCCCCATGCAGTGCACACACG
TGCTAGCAATCCTTGTCACCAATGGTCACTTCCTGACTCTGTTCCCTATGCCAGAAGCCTCCCCAGTCTT
TGGGATGATTCTTGTCTATGGCTGTGTCAGTACAGTTTTCCCTCTTTAGTAGACAACAAGATTAAAGCCT
AAAATATCTGATTTCAGTTTGCTACAGGCCTATACTATGAGGGCTGTATGAAAGAACAACAGATGTAAAA
TTACTTTTATCCTCCTTCTTACTTCATTGTGTGAAGTGGTACGTAGTTAAGCCAAGGAAAAGACAAGCCT
ATAGGGAGTACTGTCACAATCTGTCTTTTTCCAGCCATGCACCACTTGTCCCAGTGCACGTGTGGCTGTG
AGCTGGCACATGGTTTACCTTTTCATCCACAAACTGCAGCCCAGTTCCCTCTGTGATGGAAATTTGAAGA
AGTTGGGAAATATGAGCACAGTTGTTGTTCCTCTTTTTGGTGTCTAGGGGCAATCTGGCTTTGTTCTTAA
ACCCAAGAAAGCCAATGCTAGCACGAATAATTGTGAATTATTTTGGTTCTTGTTGCAGGTTCACAACCAT
CTAAAGCAAGATGTCTGAGTAAGTTCCCATTTTCTGTCTCCACTATGTTGCTGGTGTTCAACCTTTTGTT
CAGCATCGATCCTCACTTTGTAGTTCCTCTGTAGGCAAAGCAGTTGTGGAGTGGTGGGAGGAAAGAATGT
CCCATGACTTGGCTTTCCTGATGCCTTCTGGAGAAGAAAGGAAGGGCGAGCAAAATCCCTTTCGCGAAGG
GCCTTTGCTGGCAGTTGGATGCTTTCCCCCTTTCCTGCTTCCCTAGCCGGCCACGAGATGGTGCTGGGAA
GCGAAAGGGTCGACCATTGCAGTTACCACAGATCGCATGCTCCTCTTGTGCCAGGCACCTGCTGGGCGCT
CTATGCACGCTAGGTCATTCAGTCCTCACCACGGCTGAGAAGTGAGTAGAATGATTCCCATTTTACTGAT
GAGGCACCTGAGGCTCAGGGAAGTAACTGAGAGTTGCCCCTGTTGCTGGAAAGTAGTGGCTTGGGAATTG
GAATGCCGGCCTAACTCCAAAGCCCACACTCTTAAAACCACTGCGCTGGGTGGCTGCTCCTGCCGCGGGC
TCTCTGCTCCCAGACTAACCTGTCTCGCTTTTCCCCTCCGCTGCGGCCACTCCCTGAACCTCAGAAGAGG
AGGACTGGAGAGAGGACGAAGACGGTAGTACAGCCTTTCCTTCTGTGGTGCTTTCTGCTGCCTGCTGTCC
CAAGTGCAGCCTCCTTGTCCAGGGGCCCTGTTCTGGGGGCTGGGGGGTGTGAGTAGGCGGCAGGGACGGA
GTGGGTCAGTCGTTTCCTCCCCTGCCTCCCAGGGGCCAGGATCACAGTTCCAAGCTGATCATCATGCCTG
AACTTCAGGGCCACTGGCTCCTCTTCCTGGTTCCTGGATCCTTCCCCTGGGTTGGGTGGTGGGAGGGACC
AAGGCTAGCTGGTCTCCCAAGCTGCTCCAAATGTGGCCATAGAGGGGACCTGGCACCTGGAAGACAGCAG
CGCCACCCTGCCCCCGCGCACACCCCAGTGTTCCATGCTGGGCCTCTAGACTAGTCGAGCTGCCCGAACA
ACTTCAGGGCCGCATCTCATTTGCCAGCAGGGGGGATGCAAAAAATCCCACCTATGGTGCTGATGTTCAA
TGAATGCATTGGGTGCCCACTAGCCCAGTGACCCAGGGAAGGCTAGGAAAGCACTCCGAGACAAAGTAGC
ACTTTTCAGAAGGAGAATAAGCCCTGGGCTTGGAGTCCTTGAGGAATCTGAGCAAGATTCCTCTGGTTAA
TGGTGCACAATATCTCTAAGCTAGAAGCTGAAGCTGGTTTGGGGACCAAATGTGTGACAAGCTGTGGGAT
TGTGTGGGGAAGAAGAAAAGATGAAGGAATGCATCGTAACTTACCTTGTTCTCATTTTTCCCTCCTACAG
AAAAAGAGGAGGGCAGCCACCGCCCGGCGGCAGCACCTGAAGAGTGCTATGCTCCAGCAATCTTGTAGGT
TCCAGGCTGCTGAGGACCTGCACCAGCCATGCAACTTTCTATTTTGTAACAATTTCTGGTTACTGTTGCT
GCAAAGCTCCATGTGACACAGTGTATGTAAAGTGTACATAAATTAATTTATTTTACCTCGTTTTGTTTGT
TTTTAAAACCAATGCCCTGTGGAAGGAAACATAAAACTTCAAGAAGCATTAAATCATCAGTCATTCTGTC
ACACCCCTAATGCAGTTGTTTCTGTCATCATTTCCCTGGGCTCTTCCATCTCTCGCTGACCTGGGACTGG
GTGCTGGGGCTGGGAGCAGGGGTTGGGGCTCTCCAGGGAGAGATGGCATGGGGAGAGTGATGGGATACTG
CTGGGGGGGGGGGACTCACCCTGCTGTGGGCTGCAGGAAGCCCATTGGTGCAGAGAGCAGCCTGGGATGC
CCATGACACGGGCACCCACTGCACCGTGTTTCTCCCATGCCCAGTAGGGAAAGGGTTACGAGCGCCGTTC
ATTCTCAGCTTGTGAAGGATTTTGTTGGGCTCAGCCTGCCAGAGCAGTAGCCAGGCATGCCTGTGCAGCT
CCGAGCTGTGATGGACAGAGGCAAGGCTGCAGCTAGAGCGGCCGCCACCGCGGTGGAGCTCCAATTCGCC
CTATAGTGAGTCGTATTACAATTCACTGGCCGTCGTTTTACAACGTCGTGACTGGGAAAACCCTGGCGTT
ACCCAACTTAATCGCCTTGCAGCACATCCCCCCTTCGCCAGCTGGCGTAATAGCGAAGAGGCCCGCACCG
ATCGCCCTTCCCAACAGTTGCGTAGCCTGAATGGCGAATGGG
[124 nt withheld, positions 4523-4646]
C
[91 nt withheld, positions 4648-4738]
A
[49 nt withheld, positions 4740-4788]
CCTTTGACGTTGGAGTCCACGTTCTTT
[37 nt withheld, positions 4816-4852]
ACCCTATCTCGGTCTATTCTTTTGATTTATAAGGGATTTTGCCGATTTCGGCCTATTGGTTAAAAAATGA
GCTGATTTAACAAAAATTTAACGCGAATTTTAACAAAATATTAACGTTTACAATTTCAGGTGGCACTTTT
CGGGGAAATGTGCGCGGAACCCCTATTTGTTTATTTTTCTAAATACATTCAAATATGTATCCGCTCATGA
GACAATAACCCTGATAAATGCTTCAATAATATTGAAAAAGGAAGAGTATGAGTATTCAACATTTCCGTGT
CGCCCTTATTCCCTTTTTTGCGGCATTTTGCCTTCCTGTTTTTGCTCACCCAGAAACGCTGGTGAAAGTA
AAAGATGCTGAAGATCAGTTGGGTGCACGAGTGGGTTACATCGAACTGGATCTCAACAGCGGTAAGATCC
TTGAGAGTTTTCGCCCCGAAGAACGTTTTCCAATGATGAGCACTTTTAAAGTTCTGCTATGTGGCGCGGT
ATTATCCCGTATTGACGCCGGGCAAGAGCAACTCGGTCGCCGCATACACTATTCTCAGAATGACTTGGTT
GAGTACTCACCAGTCACAGAAAAGCATCTTACGGATGGCATGACAGTAAGAGAATTATGCAGTGCTGCCA
TAAGCATGAGTGATAACACTGCGGCCAACTTACTTCTGACAACGATCGGAGGACCGAAGGAGCTAACCGC
TTTTTTTCACAACATGGGGGATCATGTAACTCGCCTTGATCGTTGGGAACCGGAGCTGAATGAAGCCATA
CCAAACGACGAGCGTGACACCACGATGCCTGTAGCAATGGCAACAACGTTGCGCAAACTATTAACTGGCG
AACTACTTACTCTAGCTTCCCGGCAACAATTAATAGACTGGATGGAGGCGGATAAAGTTGCAGGACCACT
TCTGCGCTCGGCCCTTCCGGCTGGCTGGTTTATTGCTGATAAATCTGGAGCCGGTGAGCGTGGGTCTCGC
GGTATCATTGCAGCACTGGGGCCAGATGGTAAGCCCTCCCGTATCGTAGTTATCTACACGACGGGCAGTC
AGGCAACTATGGATGAACGAAATAGACAGATCGCTGAGATAGGTGCCTCACTGATTAAGCATTGGTAACT
GTCAGACCAAGTTTACTCATATATACTTTAGATTGATTTAAAACTTCATTTTTAATTTAAAAGGATCTAG
GTGAAGATCCTTTTTGATAATCTCATGACCAAAATCCCTTAACGTGAGTTTTCGTTCCACTGAGCGTCAG
ACCCCGTAGAAAAGATCAAAGGATCTTCTTGAGATCCTTTTTTTCTGCGCGTAATCTGCTGCTTGCAAAC
AAAAAAACCACCGCTACCAGCGGTGGTTTGTTTGCCGGATCAAGAGCTACCAACTCTTTTTCCGAAGGTA
ACTGGCTTCAGCAGAGCGCAGATACCAAATACTGTCCTTCTAGTGTAGCCGTAGTTAGGCCACCACTTCA
AGAACTCTGTAGCACCGCCTACATACCTCGCTCTGCTAATCCTGTTACCAGTGGCTGCTGCCAGTGGCGA
TAAGTCGTGTCTTACCGGGTTGGACTCAAGACGATAGTTACCGGATAAGGCGCAGCGGTCGGGCTGAACG
GGGGGTTCGTGCACACAGCCCAGCTTGGAGCGAACGACCTACACCGAACTGAGATACCTACAGCGTGAGC
ATTGAGAAAGCGCCACGCTTCCCGAAGGGAGAAAGGCGGACAGGTATCCGGTAAGCGGCAGGGTCGGAAC
AGGAGAGCGCACGAGGGAGCTTCCAGGGGGGAACGCCTGGTATCTTTATAGTCCTGTCGGGTTTCGCCAC
CTCTGACTTGAGCGTCGATTTTTGTGATGCTCGTCAGGGGGGCCGAGCCTATGGAAAAACGCCAGCAACG
CGGCCTTTTTACGGTTCCTGGCCTTTTGCTGGCCTTTTGCTCACATGTTCTTTCCTGCGTTATCCCCTGA
TTCTGTGGATAACCGTATTACCGCCTTTGAGTGAGCTGATACCGCTCGCCGCAGCCGAACGACCGAGCGC
AGCGAGTCAGTGAGCGAGGAAGCGGAAGAGCGCCCAATACGCAAACCGCCTCTCCCCGCGCGTTGGCCGA
TTCATTAATGCAGCTGGCACGACAGGTTTCCCGACTGGAAAGCGGGCAGTGAGCGCAACGCAATTAATGT
GAGTTACCTCACTCATTAGGCACCCCAGGCTTTACACTTTATGCTTCCGGCTCCTATGTTGTGTGGAATT
GTGAGCGGATAACAATTTCACACAGGAAACAGCTATGACCATGATTACGCCAAGCTCGGAATTAACCCTC
ACTAAAGGGAACAAAAGCTG
Features (pLannotate 1.2.2; 16 found; start..end, strand, type, name):
     33..87      -  misc_feature   bom (fragment): basis of mobility region from pBR322
    218..311     +  ncRNA          Retro dr1: Accession: RF00214 - Retrovirus direct repeat 1 (dr1)
    347..608     +  promoter       RSV promoter: Rous sarcoma virus enhancer/promoter
   3638..3697    +  CDS            TNNI2 (fragment): TNNI2_CHICK - Experimental evidence at protein level: Swiss-Prot protein existence level 1. Troponin I is the inhibitory subunit of troponin, the thin filament regulatory complex which confers calcium-sensitivity to striated muscle actomyosin ATPase activity. From Gallus gallus (Chicken).
   4303..4331    -  misc_feature   MCS (fragment): pBluescript multiple cloning site
   4340..4358    -  promoter       T7 promoter: promoter for bacteriophage T7 RNA polymerase
   4361..4518    +  CDS            lacZα (fragment): LacZα fragment of β-galactosidase; lacZ fragment
   4523..4978    +  rep_origin     f1 ori (sequence partly withheld): f1 bacteriophage origin of replication; arrow indicates direction of (+) strand synthesis
   5005..5109    +  promoter       AmpR promoter: bla
   5110..5970    +  CDS            AmpR: β-lactamase; bla; confers resistance to ampicillin, carbenicillin, and related antibiotics
   6141..6729    +  rep_origin     ori: high-copy-number ColE1/pMB1/pBR322/pUC origin of replication
   6912..7004    +  CDS            lacI (fragment): lac repressor; lacI; The lac repressor binds to the lac operator to inhibit transcription in E. coli. This inhibition can be relieved by adding lactose or isopropyl-β-D-thiogalactopyranoside (IPTG).
   7017..7038    +  protein_bind   CAP binding site: CAP binding activates transcription in the presence of cAMP. E. coli catabolite activator protein
   7053..7083    +  promoter       lac promoter: promoter for the E. coli lac operon
   7091..7107    +  protein_bind   lac operator: The lac repressor binds to the lac operator to inhibit transcription in E. coli. This inhibition can be relieved by adding lactose or isopropyl-β-D-thiogalactopyranoside (IPTG). lac repressor encoded by lacI
   7152..7170    +  promoter       T3 promoter: promoter for bacteriophage T3 RNA polymerase
