[The description below was written by a language model from this plasmid's Addgene catalogue record and pLannotate feature annotations shown in this document.]
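Description:
RTB300 is a mammalian expression plasmid built on the Bluescript KS+ backbone that carries a splicing reporter minigene derived from human cardiac troponin T (TNNT2, cTNT). It is about 7.2 kb in total and is propagated in E. coli as a high-copy plasmid through its ColE1/pUC-type origin, with ampicillin selection provided by the β-lactamase gene and its own promoter. Other Bluescript remnants are annotated as well: an f1 phage origin, flanking T3 and T7 promoters, fragments of the multiple cloning site and lacZα, and the lac promoter/operator region. No mammalian selection marker or episomal origin is annotated, which is consistent with use by transient transfection.

The payload is recorded as an approximately 4.3 kb insert cloned between SalI and BamHI sites, containing a human TNNT2 genomic segment that includes the alternatively spliced exon 5. Transcription in mammalian cells is driven by the Rous sarcoma virus enhancer/promoter, which is annotated just upstream of the insert region together with an adjacent retroviral direct repeat element. Most of the insert carries no automated annotation, as expected for largely intronic genomic sequence. The one hit within it is a short fragment matching chicken skeletal troponin I, which suggests that the minigene includes heterologous sequence in addition to the human segment, although the record does not explain this arrangement and no polyadenylation signal is annotated. Minigenes of this kind are transfected into cells so that inclusion versus skipping of the alternative exon can be measured in the resulting transcripts. The associated publication concerns splicing regulated by a CUG-binding protein and its disruption in myotonic dystrophy.
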