Addgene plasmid #80410: RTB300
Purpose: human cTNT minigene with genomic segment containing alternative exon 5
Depositing lab: Thomas Cooper. Depositing organization: Baylor College of Medicine. Publication: Disruption of splicing regulated by a CUG-binding protein in myotonic dystrophy. Philips AV, Timchenko LT, Cooper TA. Science. 1998 May 1;280(5364):737-41. PubMed 9563950.
Backbone
  Vector backbone: Bluescript KS+
  Vector type: Mammalian Expression
Growth in bacteria
  Bacterial resistance: Ampicillin, 100 μg/mL
  Growth temperature: 37°C
  Growth strain: DH5alpha
  Copy number: High Copy
Gene/Insert
  Gene/Insert name: TNNT2
  Species: H. sapiens (human)
  Insert size (bp): 4300
  Entrez Gene: TNNT2 (a.k.a. CMD1D, CMH2, CMPD2, LVNC6, RCM3, TnTC, cTnT)
  Promoter: RSV
  Cloning method: Restriction Enzyme; 5′ cloning site SalI (not destroyed); 3′ cloning site BamHI (not destroyed)
  Sequencing primers: 5′ CATTCACCACATTGGTGTGC
Terms and licenses: Academic/Nonprofit Terms; Industry Terms: Not Available to Industry
How to cite: RTB300 was a gift from Thomas Cooper (Addgene plasmid # 80410 ; http://n2t.net/addgene:80410 ; RRID:Addgene_80410)
