>Addgene plasmid #80410 | RTB300 | addgene partial sequence | sequence record 156906 | T7 5'-TAATACGACTCACTATAGGG-3'
GCGGCCGCTCTAGCTGCAGCCTTGCCTCTGTCCATCACAGCTCGGAGCTGCACAGGCATGCCTGGCTACT
GCTCTGGCAGGCTGAGCCCAACAAAATCCTTCACAAGCTGAGAATGAACGGCGCTCGTAACCCTTTCCCT
ACTGGGCATGGGAGAAACACGGTGCAGTGGGTGCCCGTGTCATGGGCATCCCAGGCTGCTCTCTGCACCA
ATGGGCTTCCTGCAGCCCACAGCAGGGTGAGTCCCCCCCCCCCAGCAGTATCCCATCACTCTCCCCATGC
CATCTCTCCCTGGAGAGCCCCAACCCCTGCTCCCAGCCCCAGCACCCAGTCCCAGGTCAGCGAGAGATGG
AAGAGCCCAGGGAAATGATGACAGAAACAACTGCATTAGGGGTGTGACAGAATGACTGATGATTTAATGC
TTCTTGAAGTTTTATGTTTCCTTCCACAGGGCATTGGTTTTAAAAACAAACAAAACGAGGTAAAATAAAT
TAATTTATGTACACTTTACATACACTGTGTCACATGGAGCTTTGCAGCAACAGTAACCAGAAATTGTTAC
AAAATAGAAAGTTGCATGGCTGGTGCAGGTCCTCAGCAGCCTGGAACCTACAAGATTGCTGGAGCATAGC
ACTCTTCAGGTGCTGCCGCCGGGCGGTGGCTGCCCTCCTCTTTTTCTGTAGGAGGGAAAAATGAGAACAA
GGTAAGTTACGATGCATTCCTTCATCTTTTCTTCTTCCCCACACAATCCCACAGCTTGTCACACATTTGG
TCCCCAAACCAGCTTCAGCTTCTAGCTTAGAGATATTGTGCACCATTAACCAGAGGA
