>Addgene plasmid #80410 | RTB300 | addgene partial sequence | sequence record 156908 | pREP-F 5'-GCTCGATACAATAAACGCC-3'
AGCTCCGGACTCGGGTGAGCCCTTATGCATGTCTCTTACTGACCAGCTTGCTCTTACCGGGGTTGCAGGG
AGGCAGATTTGCTCACCTGAATGTTGGGGAGGTAAATGCTTGGAGAGATGGGGGTGCTGATAAATCCATC
TCTGTCCTATGCCGGTCAGAGGGTCTGTGCATCGGGAGCTCTCCCTCTTCCTTTCCCAGCTGCCTTCTTT
GCCTTTGGTTTCATCCTCACTTGGTTTTATGCTCTGCCTTCGTCTCCCTAACTCCTCCCTAGTAGGAAAA
AGCATCCTCCGCTGTGGCACCTTGCAATTCTCCCCATCTGCACCCCTCCCTCTGCCTGCTGCGTGCAGCC
CCTTCCTCCCCAGGTTGCCCCTCAGCACCTGAGTTTCCGTAACTCAAGGACTGGAGCCCCTGTTACTGAC
CATACCCCGCTATGGGGCTGATCTGGCATTGCTCCCCCACGCCTTTTGCGCTTTCAGTGAGGGTGCACGG
ATATGGGAACGCCAGCAAAAATAGCTCCTGCTCCTCATCCACCTGTGGTGGCTTTTGCCTCGCGTCGCCC
CAACCTCCCTGAGTCACGGGGCCTGGCTGCGTCTGAGGAGACAGCTGCAGCTCCTTGTGCAGCTCCCCAG
CCATTTTTAGAAGCACTTTCCCCACCCCCC
