>Addgene plasmid #80410 | RTB300 | addgene partial sequence | sequence record 158021 | hTNNT2-F 5'-gctctctgctcccagactaa-3'
AACCTCAGAAGAGGAGGACTGGAGAGAGGACGAAGACGGTAGTACAGCCTTTCCTTCTGTGGTGCTTTCT
GCTGCCTGCTGTCCCAAGTGCAGCCTCCTTGTCCAGGGGCCCTGTTCTGGGGGCTGGGGGGTGTGAGTAG
GCGGCAGGGACGGAGTGGGTCAGTCGTTTCCTCCCCTGCCTCCCAGGGGCCAGGATCACAGTTCCAAGCT
GATCATCATGCCTGAACTTCAGGGCCACTGGCTCCTCTTCCTGGTTCCTGGATCCTTCCCCTGGGTTGGG
TGGTGGGAGGGACCAAGGCTAGCTGGTCTCCCAAGCTGCTCCAAATGTGGCCATAGAGGGGACCTGGCAC
CTGGAAGACAGCAGCGCCACCCTGCCCCCGCGCACACCCCAGTGTTCCATGCTGGGCCTCTAGACTAGTC
GAGCTGCCCGAACAACTTCAGGGCCGCATCTCATTTGCCAGCAGGGGGGATGCAAAAAATCCCACCTATG
GTGCTGATGTTCAATGAATGCATTGGGTGCCCACTAGCCCAGTGACCCAGGGAAGGCTAGGAAAGCACTC
CGAGACAAAGTAGCACTTTTCAGAAGGAGAATAAGCCCTGGGCTTGGAGTCCTTGAGGAATCTGAGCAAG
ATTCCTCTGGTTAATGGTGCACAATATCTCTAAGCTAGAAGCTGAAGCTGGTTTGGGGACCAAATGTGTG
ACAAGCTGTGGGATTGTGTGGGGAAGAAGAAAAGATGAAGGAATGCATCGTAACTTACCTTGTTCTCATT
T
